>Addgene plasmid #229992 | pBHM2650 | addgene full sequence | sequence record 461779 | Addgene NGS Result
TTGAGATCCTTTTTTTCTGCGCGTAATCTGCTGCTTGCAAACAAAAAAACCACCGCTACCAGCGGTGGTT
TGTTTGCCGGATCAAGAGCTACCAACTCTTTTTCCGAAGGTAACTGGCTTCAGCAGAGCGCAGATACCAA
ATACTGTTCTTCTAGTGTAGCCGTAGTTAGGCCACCACTTCAAGAACTCTGTAGCACCGCCTACATACCT
CGCTCTGCTAATCCTGTTACCAGTGGCTGCTGCCAGTGGCGATAAGTCGTGTCTTACCGGGTTGGACTCA
AGACGATAGTTACCGGATAAGGCGCAGCGGTCGGGCTGAACGGGGGGTTCGTGCACACAGCCCAGCTTGG
AGCGAACGACCTACACCGAACTGAGATACCTACAGCGTGAGCTATGAGAAAGCGCCACGCTTCCCGAAGG
GAGAAAGGCGGACAGGTATCCGGTAAGCGGCAGGGTCGGAACAGGAGAGCGCACGAGGGAGCTTCCAGGG
GGAAACGCCTGGTATCTTTATAGTCCTGTCGGGTTTCGCCACCTCTGACTTGAGCGTCGATTTTTGTGAT
GCTCGTCAGGGGGGCGGAGCCTATGGAAAAACGCCAGCAACGCGGCCTTTTTACGGTTCCTGGCCTTTTG
CTGGCCTTTTGCTCACATGTTCTTTCCTGCGTTATCCCCTGATTCTGTGGATAACCGTATTACCGCCTTT
GAGTGAGCTGATACCGCTCGCCGCAGCCGAACGACCGAGCGCAGCGAGTCAGTGAGCGAGGAAGCGGAAG
AGCGCCCAATACGCAAACCGCCTCTCCCCGCGCGTTGGCCGATTCATTAATGCAGCTGGCACGACAGGTT
TCCCGACTGGAAAGCGGGCAGTGAGCGCAACGCAATTAATGTGAGTTAGCTCACTCATTAGGCACCCCAG
GCTTTACACTTTATGCTTCCGGCTCGTATGTTGTGTGGAATTGTGAGCGGATAACAATTTCACACAGGAA
ACAGCTATGACCATGATTACGCCAAGCTCGAAATTAACCCTCACTAAAGGGAACAAAAGCTGGTACCGGG
CCCCCCCTCGAGGGGTTCTGGATCCGGAGGTAGTCCTAAAGATCCAGCCAAACCTCCGGCCAAGGCACAA
GTTGTGGGATGGCCACCGGTGAGATCATACCGGAAGAACGTGATGGTTTCCTGCCAAAAATCAAGCGGTG
GCCCGGAGGCGGCGGCGTTCGTGAAGGGGTCAGGGTCAGATTATAAAGATGACGATGACAAGGATTATAA
AGATGACGATGACAAGTAATTACTTATGTAGTGACCCTTCTTACGCGTAATATGCATCGGATGACTGTTG
CTACTTGTGCTTCTTACGTTTTGTGTCTTATTTGCTGATGTATACCTCTGCGCTTCAAAATCTTCATTGC
CGTGATATATCATTCCATGTCGTTTGTCCGTTATTGGATTCCCGATAGTTGTCCGCGAAATCGAATATTT
CTCGGCTGACGACGTCTCTTGCAACAATAAAATGGCCATCACTGTTGAAATTTGCACGAGAGCTATAACT
TGGAATAACCTTCGTTGCTGCTTTATTTTAGTGCTTTCAACTATTTACTCATTCTCAGGTCGCCACCATC
GCATTGATATCGTTCCTTCCATCCTTCCTTTCCTTTAGTCGGTCACGTCTTCCTTAATCCGTCACTCCTT
TTTTCAGTCGTTCCTGGAGATCACCACGAAATAATCTCGACATGCACTGACCATCTCGGTTCTGTGGACT
GTCATGCTAAGAGAGTTCATGTTGTAATAATAGTTTGTTGCATGGAAAGAACGGGGAAAGAAGCAAGAAA
CAGATGTACAGAATTACCGATGTCTCTACGCATCCCTGACCTCGTCCTTCCTACCGCAACCGCACTTCCA
CCTGCTCACACGTCCTCGTTAATGCCTTGAATCTCAGCCACACACTTACCTCGCCTCGACGCTTGTCGGG
CCAGGGCACCCCCTTCATCAACCTGGGAAGAGTTGGCGGGGCAAACGGAGGAGGGATGGGGCAGGAAGAG
GGGGATGGCGCACGTCGAGTGGATTTGGAAGAAAAGGGGTTGGTCGAGGTGGAAGTCGAAGCGAAGATGT
TGAATGTCATGTTTGGGAACGGGGGATCTTTAGAAGACTATGAGATTGAACGAGCTTGATAAAAAAGCAC
CGACTCGGTGCCACTTTTTCAAGTTGATAACGGACTAGCCTTATTTTAACTTGCTATTTCTAGCTCTAAA
ACCTAGGCATGAGGATATCTCGCATCTAGCAACAGTATACCCTGCCGGTGTATGTGCAATTTCCACTTTG
GCGGATAACGGAAGCAAATAAGACGGCGGTCCACGCCGTCTCAGTGTTTTTTTATTTTTTTCCCGTCATC
CATTGTTTTTCTCCTCACCTCTTCATTCTCAACAAATGGTTATAATTATCGGTCACACCTGCAGGTTACC
ATTGTCCTTGCACGTATACTTTGCATGCATGCCGATCAATTTAAAAAATAAATGAACTGTAATAATCATG
CTTTGTTTTTAGTTCTAATGCAAGGGGGATCCACTAGTTGCCATGAAGATCCTGAGGATTCAACGGCGTT
GCTGAGGGTGGGAAGGATGGTATTGTTGTCTGTAGATAGATTAATGGGCATATAATGTCAAAAAAGATGA
TTGACACGATGTCTGTCTCGAATTCGCAGTGTGCTAAAATTGTATCACTTCTCTAATATGTATATATACA
CCCTCTAAGGAAAATTAACCCCTTACCGCCTCACGAGTTCCTATTCCTTTGCCCTCGGACGAGTGCTGGG
GCGTCGGTTTCCACTATCGGCGAGTACTTCTACACAGCCATCGGTCCAGACGGCCGCGCTTCTGTGGGCG
ATTTGTGTACGCCCGACAGTCCCGGCTCCGGATCGGACGATTGCGTCGCATCGACCCTGCGCCCAAGCTG
CATCATCGAAATTGCCGTCAACCAAGCTCTGATAGAGTTGGCCAAGACCAATGCGGAGCATATACGCCCG
GAGCCGCGGCGATCCTGCAAGCTCCGGATGCCTCCGCTCGAAGTAGCGCGTCTGCTGCTCCATACAAGCC
AACCACGGCCTCCAGAAGAAGATGTTGGCGACCTCGTATTGGGAATCCCCGAACATCGCCTCGCTCCAGT
CAATGACCGCTGTTATGCGGCCATTGTCCGTCAGGACATTGTTGGAGCCGAAATCCGCGTGCACGAGGTG
CCGGACTTCGGGGCAGTCCTCGGCCCAAAGCATCAGCTCATCGAGAGCCTGCGCGACGGACGCACTGACG
GTGTCGTCCATCACAGTTTGCCAGTGATACACATGGGGATCAGCAATCGCGCATATGAAATCACGCCATG
TAGTGTATTGACCGATTCCTTGCGGTCCGAATGGGCCGAACCCGCTCGTCTGGCTAAGATCGGCCGCAGC
GATCGCATCCATGGCCTCCGCGACCGGCTGCAGAACAGCGGGCAGTTCGGTTTCAGGCAGGTCTTGCAAC
GTGACACCCTGTGCACGGCGGGAGATGCAATAGGTCAGGCTCTCGCTGAATTCCCCAATGTCAAGCACTT
CCGGAATCGGGAGCGCGGCCGATGCAAAGTGCCGATAAACATAACGATCTTTGTAGAAACCATTGGCGCA
GCTATTTACCCGCAGGACATATCCACGCCCTCCTACATCGAAGCTGAAAGCACGAGATTCTTCGCCCTCC
GAGAGCTGCATCAGGTCGGAGACGCTGTCGAACTTTTCGATCAGAAACTTCTCGACAGACGTCGCGGTGA
GTTCAGGTGGATCACCTTCTTCTTCCATAGACATGTTGGGCGAGTTTACTAATGGAAAAAGACAATTAGC
AAAGAGGCTGCATATTAGGAGACGCGGTGAAGATTGGGGAGGACAATAGGGTCCGTGCACCAAAAAGTCC
TGACGGCAGCTCTGTTCAACGCACATCCATCTCTTCCAGCTATGCGTGTGGCACCAGCACGGATGGATTG
TTGCACCAAAAGGACAAGGCGAGATGGATGCAGGTCGAGGCGATGCGGTGCTATCGGCCCTCGTTGTCGA
ACGCCACGTCGTCCTCTCGGCGACCGTCAATCCTGGAAGGAAATGACCAAGCGTGCACCCAGCATCCAGC
ATCCAACATCCAGCACCCAGCACCTAGCACCCATGATCCAATGGCCGGCATGCAGATCAGCGTGGGGAGA
GCACCATCTAGCAGCCCCTGGCAGGCCCAGCATTGTGCTCGGATGTGCGATAGGCGGTGGGTGCGATAAG
GTGGATTAGTGGAGGATGGAGGACTGAGTGGCGGGCAAGGGAAGGGGGCGGGAAGATGACTCACCTTGGG
CAGTGGGTGGGGGATGCGGTATAGGGGATGTATGTGGATGCTGGCGGAGGATAGAAGCTGTAAGCTGAGC
TGGTGCCAACGGTGACGCTGTGAGAGTGGTCTCGGCGACCCTGACGGCGACTCGGCGTTACCCCGTGTGG
CACACCGGACGCGCGTCGAGTGACGTTGCTGCTATTGTTGTTACCATCATCCTCTCCTCCGACAACCATA
CACTCAGTGCACACCATGCCACTCGAATCCTGCATGCGGTGGAGCTCCAATTCGCCCTATAGTGAGTCGT
ATTACAATTCACTGGCCGTCGTTTTACAACGTCGTGACTGGGAAAACCCTGGCGTTACCCAACTTAATCG
CCTTGCAGCACATCCCCCTTTCGCCAGCTGGCGTAATAGCGAAGAGGCCCGCACCGATCGCCCTTCCCAA
CAGTTGCGCAGCCTGAATGGCGAATGG
[124 nt withheld, positions 4788-4911]
C
[91 nt withheld, positions 4913-5003]
A
[49 nt withheld, positions 5005-5053]
CCTTTGACGTTGGAGTCCACGTTCTTT
[37 nt withheld, positions 5081-5117]
ACCCTATCTCGGTCTATTCTTTTGATTTATAAGGGATTTTGCCGATTTCGGCCTATTGGTTAAAAAATGA
GCTGATTTAACAAAAATTTAACGCGAATTTTAACAAAATATTAACGCTTACAATTTCCTGATGCGGTATT
TTCTCCTTACGCATCTGTGCGGTATTTCACACCGCATAGGGTAATAACTGATATAATTAAATTGAAGCTC
TAATTTGTGAGTTTAGTATACATGCATTTACTTATAATACAGTTTTTTAGTTTTGCTGGCCGCATCTTCT
CAAATATGCTTCCCAGCCTGCTTTTCTGTAACGTTCACCCTCTACCTTAGCATCCCTTCCCTTTGCAAAT
AGTCCTCTTCCAACAATAATAATGTCAGATCCTGTAGAGACCACATCATCCACGGTTCTATACTGTTGAC
CCAATGCGTCTCCCTTGTCATCTAAACCCACACCGGGTGTCATAATCAACCAATCGTAACCTTCATCTCT
TCCACCCATGTCTCTTTGAGCAATAAAGCCGATAACAAAATCTTTGTCGCTCTTCGCAATGTCAACAGTA
CCCTTAGTATATTCTCCAGTAGATAGGGAGCCCTTGCATGACAATTCTGCTAACATCAAAAGGCCTCTAG
GTTCCTTTGTTACTTCTTCTGCCGCCTGCTTCAAACCGCTAACAATACCTGGGCCCACCACACCGTGTGC
ATTCGTAATGTCTGCCCATTCTGCTATTCTGTATACACCCGCAGAGTACTGCAATTTGACTGTATTACCA
ATGTCAGCAAATTTTCTGTCTTCGAAGAGTAAAAAATTGTACTTGGCGGATAATGCCTTTAGCGGCTTAA
CTGTGCCCTCCATGGAAAAATCAGTCAAGATATCCACATGTGTTTTTAGTAAACAAATTTTGGGACCTAA
TGCTTCAACTAACTCCAGTAATTCCTTGGTGGTACGAACATCCAATGAAGCACACAAGTTTGTTTGCTTT
TCGTGCATGATATTAAATAGCTTGGCAGCAACAGGACTAGGATGAGTAGCAGCACGTTCCTTATATGTAG
CTTTCGACATGATTTATCTTCGTTTCCTGCAGGTTTTTGTTCTGTGCAGTTGGGTTAAGAATACTGGGCA
ATTTCATGTTTCTTCAACACTACATATGCGTATATATACCAATCTAAGTCTGTGCTCCTTCCTTCGTTCT
TCCTTCTGTTCGGAGATTACCGAATCAAAAAAATTTCAAGGAAACCGAAATCAAAAAAAAGAATAAAAAA
AAAATGATGAATTGAAAAGGTGGTATGGTGCACTCTCAGTACAATCTGCTCTGATGCCGCATAGTTAAGC
CAGCCCCGACACCCGCCAACACCCGCTGACGCGCCCTGACGGGCTTGTCTGCTCCCGGCATCCGCTTACA
GACAAGCTGTGACCGTCTCCGGGAGCTGCATGTGTCAGAGGTTTTCACCGTCATCACCGAAACGCGCGAG
ACGAAAGGGCCTCGTGATACGCCTATTTTTATAGGTTAATGTCATGATAATAATGGTTTCTTAGACGGAT
CGCTTGCCTGTAACTTACACGCGCCTCGTATCTTTTAATGATGGAATAATTTGGGAATTTACTCTGTGTT
TATTTATTTTTATGTTTTGTATTTGGATTTTAGAAAGTAAATAAAGAAGGTAGAAGAGTTACGGAATGAA
GAAAAAAAAATAAACAAAGGTTTAAAAAATTTCAACAAAAAGCGTACTTTACATATATATTTATTAGACA
AGAAAAGCAGATTAAATAGATATACATTCGATTAACGATAAGTAAAATGTAAAATCACAGGATTTTCGTG
TGTGGTCTTCTACACAGACAAGATGAAACAATTCGGCATTAATACCTGAGAGCAGGAAGAGCAAGATAAA
AGGTAGTATTTGTTGGCGATCCCCCTAGAGTCTTTTACATCTTCGGAAAACAAAAACTATTTTTTCTTTA
ATTTCTTTTTTTACTTTCTATTTTTAATTTATATATTTATATTAAAAAATTTAAATTATAATTATTTTTA
TAGCACGTGATGAAAAGGACCCAGGTGGCACTTTTCGGGGAAATGTGCGCGGAACCCCTATTTGTTTATT
TTTCTAAATACATTCAAATATGTATCCGCTCATGAGACAATAACCCTGATAAATGCTTCAATAATATTGA
AAAAGGAAGAGTATGAGTATTCAACATTTCCGTGTCGCCCTTATTCCCTTTTTTGCGGCATTTTGCCTTC
CTGTTTTTGCTCACCCAGAAACGCTGGTGAAAGTAAAAGATGCTGAAGATCAGTTGGGTGCACGAGTGGG
TTACATCGAACTGGATCTCAACAGCGGTAAGATCCTTGAGAGTTTTCGCCCCGAAGAACGTTTTCCAATG
ATGAGCACTTTTAAAGTTCTGCTATGTGGCGCGGTATTATCCCGTATTGACGCCGGGCAAGAGCAACTCG
GTCGCCGCATACACTATTCTCAGAATGACTTGGTTGAGTACTCACCAGTCACAGAAAAGCATCTTACGGA
TGGCATGACAGTAAGAGAATTATGCAGTGCTGCCATAACCATGAGTGATAACACTGCGGCCAACTTACTT
CTGACAACGATCGGAGGACCGAAGGAGCTAACCGCTTTTTTGCACAACATGGGGGATCATGTAACTCGCC
TTGATCGTTGGGAACCGGAGCTGAATGAAGCCATACCAAACGACGAGCGTGACACCACGATGCCTGTAGC
AATGGCAACAACGTTGCGCAAACTATTAACTGGCGAACTACTTACTCTAGCTTCCCGGCAACAATTAATA
GACTGGATGGAGGCGGATAAAGTTGCAGGACCACTTCTGCGCTCGGCCCTTCCGGCTGGCTGGTTTATTG
CTGATAAATCTGGAGCCGGTGAGCGTGGGTCTCGCGGTATCATTGCAGCACTGGGGCCAGATGGTAAGCC
CTCCCGTATCGTAGTTATCTACACGACGGGGAGTCAGGCAACTATGGATGAACGAAATAGACAGATCGCT
GAGATAGGTGCCTCACTGATTAAGCATTGGTAACTGTCAGACCAAGTTTACTCATATATACTTTAGATTG
ATTTAAAACTTCATTTTTAATTTAAAAGGATCTAGGTGAAGATCCTTTTTGATAATCTCATGACCAAAAT
CCCTTAACGTGAGTTTTCGTTCCACTGAGCGTCAGACCCCGTAGAAAAGATCAAAGGATCTTC
Features (pLannotate 1.2.2; 22 found; start..end, strand, type, name):
      1..589     +  rep_origin     ori: high-copy-number ColE1/pMB1/pBR322/pUC origin of replication
    772..864     +  CDS            lacI (fragment): lac repressor; lacI; The lac repressor binds to the lac operator to inhibit transcription in E. coli. This inhibition can be relieved by adding lactose or isopropyl-β-D-thiogalactopyranoside (IPTG).
    877..898     +  protein_bind   CAP binding site: CAP binding activates transcription in the presence of cAMP. E. coli catabolite activator protein
    913..943     +  promoter       lac promoter: promoter for the E. coli lac operon
    951..967     +  protein_bind   lac operator: The lac repressor binds to the lac operator to inhibit transcription in E. coli. This inhibition can be relieved by adding lactose or isopropyl-β-D-thiogalactopyranoside (IPTG). lac repressor encoded by lacI
   1012..1030    +  promoter       T3 promoter: promoter for bacteriophage T3 RNA polymerase
   1042..1063    -  misc_feature   MCS (fragment): pBluescript multiple cloning site
   1083..1217    +  CDS            mini-AID (fragment): minimal degron from the auxin-responsive IAA17 protein of Arabidopsis thaliana (Kubota et al., 2013) acts as an auxin-inducible degron (AID) in the presence of TIR1
   1241..1269    +  CDS            5xFLAG (fragment): five tandem FLAG® epitope tags
   2167..2242    -  misc_RNA       gRNA scaffold: guide RNA scaffold for the Streptococcus pyogenes CRISPR/Cas9 system
   2771..3787    -  CDS            HygR: aminoglycoside phosphotransferase from E. coli confers resistance to hygromycin
   4606..4624    -  promoter       T7 promoter: promoter for bacteriophage T7 RNA polymerase
   4627..4784    +  CDS            lacZα (fragment): LacZα fragment of β-galactosidase; lacZ fragment
   4788..5216    +  rep_origin     f1 ori (sequence partly withheld): f1 bacteriophage origin of replication; arrow indicates direction of (+) strand synthesis
   5244..5295    -  misc_feature   bom (fragment): basis of mobility region from pBR322
   5374..6177    -  CDS            URA3: orotidine-5'-phosphate decarboxylase, required for uracil biosynthesis; S. cerevisiae URA3; yeast auxotrophic marker, counterselectable with 5-fluoroorotic acid (5-FOA)
   6178..6393    -  promoter       URA3 promoter: S. cerevisiae URA3
   6401..6450    -  misc_feature   bom (fragment): basis of mobility region from pBR322
   6552..6587    -  CDS            rop (fragment): Rop protein, which maintains plasmids at low copy number; rop
   6655..7158    -  misc_feature   CEN/ARS: S. cerevisiae CEN6 centromere fused to an autonomously replicating sequence
   7195..7299    +  promoter       AmpR promoter: bla
   7300..8160    +  CDS            AmpR: β-lactamase; bla; confers resistance to ampicillin, carbenicillin, and related antibiotics
