[The description below was written by a language model from this plasmid's Addgene catalogue record and pLannotate feature annotations shown in this document.]
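Description:
pBHM2650 is an 8.3 kb shuttle plasmid built on the pRS316 backbone, catalogued as a bacterial and yeast expression vector. It replicates in E. coli through a high-copy ColE1/pUC-type origin with ampicillin resistance (AmpR under its own bla promoter). It retains the standard pRS316 yeast elements: a CEN6/ARS sequence for low-copy, centromere-stabilised maintenance in Saccharomyces cerevisiae, and the URA3 auxotrophic marker with its native promoter, which can be counterselected with 5-FOA. An f1 origin, the lac promoter/operator region, lacZα remnants and flanking T3 and T7 promoters are pBluescript-derived backbone features surrounding the cloning site.

The roughly 3.5 kb insert, placed between the T3 and T7 promoters, combines three modules. The first is an AID* tag, a minimal auxin-inducible degron derived from Arabidopsis IAA17. It is followed by FLAG epitopes, recorded as 2xFLAG in the catalogue, while the annotation software matched them as a fragment of a 5xFLAG element. In cells expressing the TIR1 F-box protein, a protein fused to this degron can be depleted rapidly on auxin addition, and the FLAG tag allows its detection. The second module is an "empty" sgRNA cassette containing the Streptococcus pyogenes Cas9 guide RNA scaffold without a targeting spacer, so a user-chosen guide could be added. The third is a hygromycin resistance gene (HygR) as a dominant selectable marker.

The promoters and terminators driving the sgRNA and HygR are not annotated, and the record does not state the intended target organism. The arrangement suggests a template or donor for CRISPR-assisted tagging of endogenous genes with the degron, with hygromycin selection, though the record states only what the plasmid carries.
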