Addgene plasmid #229992: pBHM2650
Purpose: Carries AID* tag, empty sgRNA, and HYGR marker
Depositing lab: Hiten Madhani. Depositing organization: University of California, San Francisco (UCSF).
Backbone
  Vector backbone: pRS316
  Backbone size w/o insert (bp): 4806
  Total vector size (bp): 8330
  Vector type: Bacterial Expression, Yeast Expression
  Selectable markers: Hygromycin, URA3
Growth in bacteria
  Bacterial resistance: Ampicillin, 100 μg/mL
  Growth temperature: 37°C
  Growth strain: DH5alpha
  Copy number: High Copy
Gene/Insert
  Gene/Insert name: AID* - empty sgRNA - HYGR
  Insert size (bp): 3503
  Tag / fusion protein: 2xFLAG
Terms and licenses: Academic/Nonprofit Terms; Industry Terms: Not Available to Industry
How to cite: pBHM2650 was a gift from Hiten Madhani (Addgene plasmid # 229992 ; http://n2t.net/addgene:229992 ; RRID:Addgene_229992)
